Addgene plasmid #69794: pUAST-HA, Pbl-A DH domain
Purpose: Pebble isoform A, DH domain, in P element-based pUAST vector for Gal4-regulated expression in Drosophila.
Depositing lab: Arno Muller. Depositing organization: University of Dundee. Publication: Regulation of the Rac GTPase pathway by the multifunctional Rho GEF Pebble is essential for mesoderm migration in the Drosophila gastrula. van Impel A, Schumacher S, Draga M, Herz HM, Grosshans J, Muller HA. Development. 2009 Mar;136(5):813-22. doi: 10.1242/dev.026203. Epub 2009 Feb 11. PubMed 19176590.
Backbone
  Vector backbone: pUAST-HA
  Backbone manufacturer: ?
  Backbone size w/o insert (bp): 8900
  Total vector size (bp): 9485
  Vector type: Insect Expression ; P element-based pUAST vector for Gal4-regulated expression in Drosophila.
Growth in bacteria
  Bacterial resistance: Ampicillin, 100 μg/mL
  Growth temperature: 37°C
  Growth strain: DH5alpha
  Growth instructions: LB
  Copy number: Unknown
Gene/Insert
  Gene/Insert name: Pebble DH domain (alt name: Pbl, Pbl-2A, Pbl DH Domains)
  Species: D. melanogaster (fly)
  Insert size (bp): 585
  Mutation: Contains only the Pebble DH domain
  Promoter: hsp70
  Tag / fusion protein: HA-Tag (C terminal on insert)
  Cloning method: Restriction Enzyme; 5′ cloning site ? (unknown if destroyed); 3′ cloning site ? (unknown if destroyed)
  Sequencing primers: 5′ pUAST for
Resource information
  A portion of this plasmid was derived from a plasmid made by: Andreas Van Impel, Alumni
Terms and licenses: Academic/Nonprofit Terms; Industry Terms: Not Available to Industry
How to cite: pUAST-HA, Pbl-A DH domain was a gift from Arno Muller (Addgene plasmid # 69794 ; http://n2t.net/addgene:69794 ; RRID:Addgene_69794)
