[The description below was written by a language model from this plasmid's Addgene catalogue record.]
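Description:
pUAST-HA, Pbl-A DH domain is an insect expression plasmid built on the pUAST-HA backbone, a P element-based vector for Gal4-regulated transgene expression in Drosophila melanogaster. The backbone is listed at about 8.9 kb and the complete plasmid at roughly 9.5 kb. It is propagated in E. coli under ampicillin selection; the copy number is recorded as unknown, and no feature table is provided, so the origin of replication, any fly transformation marker and the exact layout of the P element ends are not documented in the record.

The payload is a 585 bp fragment of the fly gene pebble (Pbl, isoform A) that encodes only the Dbl homology (DH) domain, the region that in Rho-family guanine nucleotide exchange factors generally carries the catalytic exchange activity. The fragment is fused to a C-terminal HA epitope tag, allowing detection of the truncated protein with anti-HA reagents. The promoter is listed as hsp70; in pUAST-type vectors this is a minimal hsp70 promoter placed downstream of Gal4 upstream activating sequences, so transcription depends on Gal4 supplied by a driver line, giving tissue- or stage-specific expression after crossing. The restriction sites used for cloning are not recorded.

The P element design is intended for transposase-mediated germline integration to generate transgenic flies. According to the associated publication title, the construct belongs to work on how the Rho GEF Pebble regulates the Rac GTPase pathway during mesoderm migration in the Drosophila gastrula. Expressing the isolated DH domain fits a structure-function dissection of Pebble's domains, although the record does not describe specific experiments.
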