>Addgene plasmid #69794 | pUAST-HA, Pbl-A DH domain | addgene partial sequence | sequence record 126198 | pCasper-hs 5'-GCAACTACTGAAATCTGCCAAG-3'
ACTCTGAATAGGGAATTGGGAATTCGATGCGCTTTAATCACTTTATGGACTTTTATACCACAGAGTCCAA
CTACGTGGGCATATTGGACACCATATTGAATCTTTTTAAAAACAAGTTGGAAGAGTTGGCCGAAACCAAT
GATCCGCTGCTTAATAAGTCGGAGATCAAGACGATCTTTGGCAACTTCCTGCCTATCCACGAGGTACACC
AAAGCATGCTGGAGCATCTGCGGAAGTTGCACGCTAACTGGCGGGAGGATTGTCTTATTGGAGACATTAT
CATTCAACATCGCGACGAGTTGATAAAGGCGTATCCACCATACGTCAACTTCTTCGAGCAGATGAAGGAG
CAACTGCAGTACTGCGATCGGGAATATCCGCGTTTCCACGCCTTTCTGAAGATTAATCAAACGAAACCGG
AGTGCGGACGCCAAGGTCTACAAGATCTGATGATCCGTCCGGTTCAGCGATTGCCCAGTATCAGTCTGCT
GCTAAATGATATATTGAAACACACGAGTAGTGGCAATGCGGACCACGGACGTTTGGAGGAGGCTCTGAAG
GCCATCAAGCAGGTGACACTGCACATCAACGAGGATAAAAGGCGGACCGAATCGAATTCGTTAACAGATC
TGCGGCCGCGGCTCGAGGGTACCTCTAGATACCCATACGATGTTCCTGACTATGCGGGCTATCCCTATGA
CGTCCCGGACTATGCAGGATCCTATCCATATGACGTTCCAGATTACGCTTCTAGAGGATCTTTGTGAAGG
AACCTTACTTCTGTGGTGTGACATAATTGGACAAACTACCTACAGAGATTTAAAGCTCTAAGGTAAATAT
