>Addgene plasmid #69794 | pUAST-HA, Pbl-A DH domain | addgene partial sequence | sequence record 126200 | SV40pA-R 5'-GAAATTTGTGATGCTATTGC-3'
AGTTACACAACAATTGCATTCATTTTATGTTTCAGGTTCAGGGGGAGGTGTGGGAGGTTTTTTAAAGCAA
GTAAAACCTCTACAAATGTGGTATGGCTGATTATGATCTCTAGTCAAGGCACTATACATCAAATATTTTT
CCATAATTTTCTTGTATAGCAGTGCAGCTTTTTCCTTTGTGGTGTAAATAGCAAAGCAAGCAAGAGTTCT
ATTACTAAACACAGCATGACTCAAAAAACTTAGCAATTCTGAAGGAAAGTCCTTGGGGTCTTCTACCTTT
CTCTTCTTTTTTGGAGGAGTAGAATGTTGAGAGTCAGCAGTAGCCTCATCATCACTAGATGGCATTTCTT
CTGAGCAAAACAGGTTTTCCTCATTAAAGGCATTCCACCACTGCTCCCATTCATCAGTTCCATAGGTTGG
AATCTAAAATACACAAACAATTAGAATCAGTAGTTTAACACATTATACACTTAAAAATTTTATATTTACC
TTAGAGCTTTAAATCTCTGTAGGTAGTTTGTCCAATTATGTCACACCACAGAAGTAAGGTTCCTTCACAA
AGATCCTCTAGAAGCGTAATCTGGAACGTCATATGGATAGGATCCTGCATAGTCCGGGACGTCATAGGGA
TAGCCCGCATAGTCAGGAACATCGTATGGGTATCTAGAGGTACCCTCGAGCCGCGGCCGCAGATCTGTTA
ACGAATTCGATTCGGTCCGCCTTTTATCCTCGTTGATGTGCAGTGTCACCTGCTTGATGG
